Addgene plasmid #204549: pRetroX-TetOne-Puro-p62 K7A/D69A
Purpose: Expresses p62 K7A/D69A in a doxycycline-dependent manner in mammalian cells
Depositing lab: Masaaki Komatsu. Depositing organization: Juntendo University. Publication: Integrated proteomics identifies p62-dependent selective autophagy of the supramolecular vault complex. Kurusu R, Fujimoto Y, Morishita H, Noshiro D, Takada S, Yamano K, Tanaka H, Arai R, Kageyama S, Funakoshi T, Komatsu-Hirota S, Taka H, Kazuno S, Miura Y, Koike M, Wakai T, Waguri S, Noda NN, Komatsu M. Dev Cell. 2023 May 9:S1534-5807(23)00191-0. doi: 10.1016/j.devcel.2023.04.015. PubMed 37192622.
Backbone
  Vector backbone: pRetroX-TetOne-Puro
  Vector type: Mammalian Expression, Retroviral
Growth in bacteria
  Bacterial resistance: Ampicillin, 100 μg/mL
  Growth temperature: 37°C
  Growth strain: NEB Stable
  Copy number: High Copy
Gene/Insert
  Gene/Insert name: p62 (alt name: SQSTM1)
  Species: H. sapiens (human)
  Mutation: K7A/D69A
  Entrez Gene: SQSTM1 (a.k.a. A170, DMRV, EBIAP, FTDALS3, NADGP, OSIL, PDB3, ZIP3, p60, p62, p62B)
  Cloning method: Ligation Independent Cloning
Terms and licenses: Academic/Nonprofit Terms; Industry Terms: Not Available to Industry
How to cite: pRetroX-TetOne-Puro-p62 K7A/D69A was a gift from Masaaki Komatsu (Addgene plasmid # 204549 ; http://n2t.net/addgene:204549 ; RRID:Addgene_204549)
