[The description below was written by a language model from this plasmid's Addgene catalogue record and pLannotate feature annotations shown in this document.]
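Description:
pRetroX-TetOne-Puro-p62 K7A/D69A is a Moloney murine leukemia virus-based, self-inactivating retroviral vector built on the all-in-one pRetroX-TetOne-Puro backbone for doxycycline-inducible expression of a mutant human p62 (SQSTM1) in mammalian cells. In bacteria it is maintained through a high-copy ColE1/pUC-type origin and selected with ampicillin via the β-lactamase gene. The viral genome is transcribed in packaging cells from a hybrid 5' end in which the CMV enhancer/promoter replaces U3. This is followed by the MMLV packaging signal with an extended region that includes truncated gag and a pol segment carrying the splice acceptor. The genome ends in a ΔU3 3' LTR, so the LTR promoter is inactive after integration.

The payload sits between these elements. The SQSTM1 coding sequence carrying the K7A and D69A substitutions lies in reverse orientation relative to the viral transcript. It is driven by the TRE3GS Tet-responsive promoter and terminated by an SV40 polyadenylation signal positioned on the far side of the insert. In the forward direction, the human PGK promoter constitutively expresses the Tet-On 3G transactivator, which binds TRE3GS only when doxycycline is present. An SV40 promoter drives the puromycin N-acetyltransferase gene for selecting transduced cells, and a WPRE follows to enhance transcript expression. The annotation also lists several short backbone remnants outside the LTRs, including a partial PuroR fragment and lacZα, rop and lac regulatory fragments, which appear to be vector carry-over.

p62 is a selective autophagy receptor that links ubiquitinated cargo to LC3-family proteins. The record does not state what the K7A/D69A substitutions do to the protein. The construct is intended for making stable cell lines with titratable, inducible expression of this mutant, and it was deposited with a study of p62-dependent selective autophagy.
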