Features (pLannotate 1.2.2; 34 found; start..end, strand, type, name):
    139..518     +  enhancer       CMV enhancer: human cytomegalovirus immediate early enhancer
    519..683     +  promoter       CMV promoter (fragment): human cytomegalovirus (CMV) immediate early promoter
    691..886     +  LTR            3' LTR (ΔU3) (fragment): self-inactivating 3' long terminal repeat (LTR) from Moloney murine leukemia virus
    949..1148    +  misc_feature   MMLV Ψ: packaging signal of Moloney murine leukemia virus (MMLV)
   1200..1288    +  misc_feature   MESV Ψ (fragment): packaging signal of murine embryonic stem cell virus
   1378..1787    +  CDS            gag (truncated) (fragment): truncated Moloney murine leukemia virus (MMLV) gag gene lacking the start codon
   1797..2168    +  misc_feature   pol region: Moloney murine leukemia virus (MMLV) pol region containing the splice acceptor site
   2167..2250    +  CDS            large T antigen (fragment): large T antigen from SV40 (simian virus 40)
   2273..2407    +  polyA_signal   SV40 poly(A) signal: SV40 polyadenylation signal
   2616..3935    -  CDS            SQSTM1: SQSTM_HUMAN - Also known as ORCA, OSIL. Experimental evidence at protein level: Swiss-Prot protein existence level 1. Autophagy receptor required for selective macroautophagy (aggrephagy). Functions as a bridge between polyubiquitinated cargo and autophagosomes. Interacts directly with both the cargo to become degraded and an autophagy modifier of the MAP1 LC3 family (PubMed:16286508, PubMed:20168092, PubMed:24128730, PubMed:28404643, PubMed:22622177). Along with WDFY3, involved in the formation and autophagic degradation of cytoplasmic ubiquitin-containing inclusions (p62 bodies, ALIS/aggreso
   3941..4308    -  promoter       TRE3GS promoter: 3rd-generation Tet-responsive promoter that can be activated by binding of Tet-On® 3G, modified to eliminate binding sites for endogenous mammalian transcription factors
   4325..4835    +  promoter       hPGK promoter: human phosphoglycerate kinase 1 promoter
   4854..5600    +  CDS            Tet-On® 3G: modified rtTA protein that binds tightly to promoters containing the tet operator in the presence of doxycycline
   5618..5947    +  promoter       SV40 promoter: SV40 enhancer and early promoter
   5956..6555    +  CDS            PuroR: puromycin N-acetyltransferase; pac from Streptomyces alboniger; confers resistance to puromycin
   6572..6975    +  misc_feature   WPRE: woodchuck hepatitis virus posttranscriptional regulatory element
   6992..7064    +  CDS            env (fragment): murine leukemia virus gPr80 envelope polyprotein precursor; env; proteolytically cleaved into gp70SU and p15TM subunits
   7106..7143    +  LTR            3' LTR (ΔU3) (fragment): self-inactivating 3' long terminal repeat (LTR) from Moloney murine leukemia virus
   7140..7352    +  LTR            3' LTR (ΔU3) (fragment): self-inactivating 3' long terminal repeat (LTR) from Moloney murine leukemia virus
   7358..7376    -  misc_feature   bom (fragment): basis of mobility region from pBR322
   7377..7765    +  CDS            PuroR (fragment): puromycin N-acetyltransferase; pac from Streptomyces alboniger; confers resistance to puromycin
   7815..7880    +  CDS            dmpM (fragment): DMPM_STRAD - Protein inferred from homology: Swiss-Prot protein existence level 3. From Streptomyces alboniger.
   7889..7972    +  CDS            large T antigen (fragment): large T antigen from SV40 (simian virus 40)
   7995..8116    +  polyA_signal   SV40 poly(A) signal: SV40 polyadenylation signal
   8135..8292    +  CDS            lacZα (fragment): LacZα fragment of β-galactosidase; lacZ fragment
   8298..8397    -  misc_feature   bom (fragment): basis of mobility region from pBR322
   8499..8534    -  CDS            rop (fragment): Rop protein, which maintains plasmids at low copy number; rop
   8629..8733    +  promoter       AmpR promoter: bla
   8734..9594    +  CDS            AmpR: β-lactamase; bla; confers resistance to ampicillin, carbenicillin, and related antibiotics
   9765..10353   +  rep_origin     ori: high-copy-number ColE1/pMB1/pBR322/pUC origin of replication
  10536..10628   +  CDS            lacI (fragment): lac repressor; lacI; The lac repressor binds to the lac operator to inhibit transcription in E. coli. This inhibition can be relieved by adding lactose or isopropyl-β-D-thiogalactopyranoside (IPTG).
  10641..10662   +  protein_bind   CAP binding site: CAP binding activates transcription in the presence of cAMP. E. coli catabolite activator protein
  10677..10707   +  promoter       lac promoter: promoter for the E. coli lac operon
  10711..10733   +  protein_bind   lac operator (fragment): The lac repressor binds to the lac operator to inhibit transcription in E. coli. This inhibition can be relieved by adding lactose or isopropyl-β-D-thiogalactopyranoside (IPTG). lac repressor encoded by lacI
>Addgene plasmid #204549 | pRetroX-TetOne-Puro-p62 K7A/D69A | addgene full sequence | sequence record 403731 | Addgene NGS Result
TCCTAATACATCCCAAACTCAAATATATAAAGCATTTGACTTGTTCTATGCCCTAGGAGCTTGGCCCATT
GCATACGTTGTATCCATATCATAATATGTACATTTATATTGGCTCATGTCCAACATTACCGCCATGTTGA
CATTGATTATTGACTAGTTATTAATAGTAATCAATTACGGGGTCATTAGTTCATAGCCCATATATGGAGT
TCCGCGTTACATAACTTACGGTAAATGGCCCGCCTGGCTGACCGCCCAACGACCCCCGCCCATTGACGTC
AATAATGACGTATGTTCCCATAGTAACGCCAATAGGGACTTTCCATTGACGTCAATGGGTGGAGTATTTA
CGGTAAACTGCCCACTTGGCAGTACATCAAGTGTATCATATGCCAAGTACGCCCCCTATTGACGTCAATG
ACGGTAAATGGCCCGCCTGGCATTATGCCCAGTACATGACCTTATGGGACTTTCCTACTTGGCAGTACAT
CTACGTATTAGTCATCGCTATTACCATGGTGATGCGGTTTTGGCAGTACATCAATGGGCGTGGATAGCGG
TTTGACTCACGGGGATTTCCAAGTCTCCACCCCATTGACGTCAATGGGAGTTTGTTTTGGCACCAAAATC
AACGGGACTTTCCAAAATGTCGTAACAACTCCGCCCCATTGACGCAAATGGGCATCTAGAGCGCTTCTGC
TCCCCGAGCTCTATAAAAGAGCCCACAACCCCTCACTCGGGGCGCCAGTCCTCCGATTGACTGAGTCGCC
CGGGTACCCGTGTATCCAATAAACCCTCTTGCAGTTGCATCCGACTTGTGGTCTCGCTGTTCCTTGGGAG
GGTCTCCTCTGAGTGATTGACTACCCGTCAGCGGGGGTCTTTCATTTGGGGGCTCGTCCGGGATCGGGAG
ACCCCTGCCCAGGGACCACCGACCCACCACCGGGAGGTAAGCTGGCCAGCAACTTATCTGTGTCTGTCCG
ATTGTCTAGTGTCTATGACTGATTTTATGCGCCTGCGTCGGTACTAGTTAGCTAACTAGCTCTGTATCTG
GCGGACCCGTGGTGGAACTGACGAGTTCGGAACACCCGGCCGCAACCCTGGGAGACGTCCCAGGGACTTC
GGGGGCCGTTTTTGTGGCCCGACCTGAGTCCTAAAATCCCGATCGTTTAGGACTCTTTGGTGCACCCCCC
TTAGAGGAGGGATATGTGGTTCTGGTAGGAGACGAGAACCTAAAACAGTTCCCGCCTCCGTCTGAATTTT
TGCTTTCGGTTTGGGACCGAAGCCGCGCCGCGCGTCTTGTCTGCTGCAGCATCGTTCTGTGTTGTCTCTG
TCTGACTGTGTTTCTGTATTTGTCTGAAAATGAGGGCCCGGGCTAGCCTGTTACCACTCCCTTAAGTTTG
ACCTTAGGTCACTGGAAAGATGTCGAGCGGATCGCTCACAACCAGTCGGTAGATGTCAAGAAGAGACGTT
GGGTTACCTTCTGCTCTGCAGAATGGCCAACCTTTAACGTCGGATGGCCGCGAGACGGCACCTTTAACCG
AGACCTCATCACCCAGGTTAAGATCAAGGTCTTTTCACCTGGCCCGCATGGACACCCAGACCAGGTCCCC
TACATCGTGACCTGGGAAGCCTTGGCTTTTGACCCCCCTCCCTGGGTCAAGCCCTTTGTACACCCTAAGC
CTCCGCCTCCTCTTCCTCCATCCGCCCCGTCTCTCCCCCTTGAACCTCCTCGTTCGACCCCGCCTCGATC
CTCCCTTTATCCAGCCCTCACTCCTTCTCTAGGCGCCCCCATATGGCCATATGAGATCCTATATGGGGCA
CCCCCGCCCCTTGTAAACTTCCCTGACCCTGACATGACAAGAGTTACTAACAGCCCCTCTCTCCAAGCTC
ACTTACAGGCTCTCTACTTAGTCCAGCACGAAGTCTGGAGACCTCTGGCGGCAGCCTACCAAGAACAACT
GGACCGACCGGTGGTACCTCACCCTTACCGAGTCGGCGACACAGTGTGGGTCCGCCGACACCAGACTAAG
AACCTAGAACCTCGCTGGAAAGGACCTTACACAGTCCTGCTGACCACCCCCACCGCCCTCAAAGTAGACG
GCATCGCAGCTTGGATACACGCCGCCCACGTGAAGGCTGCCGACCCCGGGGGTGGACCATCCTCTAGATC
ATAATCAGCCATACCACATTTGTAGAGGTTTTACTTGCTTTAAAAAACCTCCCACACCTCCCCCTGAACC
TGAAACATAAAATGAATGCAATTGTTGTTGTTAACTTGTTTATTGCAGCTTATAATGGTTACAAATAAGG
CAATAGCATCACAAATTTCACAAATAAGGCATTTTTTTCACTGCATTCTAGTTTTGGTTTGTCCAAACTC
ATCAATGTATCTTATCATGTCTGGATCTCAAATCCCTCGGAAGCTGCGCCTGTCTTAGGTTGGAGTGATA
CATTTTTATCACTTTTACCCGTCTTTGGATTAGGCAGTAGCTCTGACGGCCCTCCTGTCTTAGGTTAGTG
AAAAATGTCACTCTCTTACCCGTCATTGGCTGTCCAGCTTAGCTCGCAGGGGAGGTGGTCTGGATCCGCC
GGCACCGGTGTATACGGGAATTTCACAACGGCGGGGGATGCTTTGAATACTGGATGGTGTCCAGAGCCGC
TCCGATGTCATAGTTCTTGGTCTGCAGGAGCCTGGTGAGCCAGCCGCCTTCATCAGAGAAGCCCATGGAC
AGCATCTGGGAGAGGGACTCAATCAGCCGCGGGTCAGCCTCTGGCGGGAGATGTGGGTACAAGGCAGCTT
CCTTCAGCCCTGTGGGTCCCTCCTGGGAGGGGTCCAGAGAGCTTGGCCCTTCGGATTCTGGCATCTGTAG
GGACTGGAGTTCACCTGTAGACGGGTCCACTTCTTTTGAAGACAGATGGGTCCAGTCATCATCTCCTCCT
GAGCAATTGTCTGATTCCATTTGTTCCTCAGGGCGCCCCTCGGACTCCAAGGCGATCTTTCTCATCTGCT
CCGCCAGAGACTGCGTGGCGCCCTCAACATTCCCACCCGGCTTGCTGGGATCAGAGCAGCAGCTGCTTGG
CTGTGAGCTGCTCTTCTCCTCTGTGCTGGAACTCTCTGGAGAGACGGGGGTCAGGCGGCTTCTTTTCCCT
CCGTGCTCCACATCGATATCAACTTCAATGCCCAGAGGGCTAAGGGCAGCTGCCACACTCTCCCCAACGT
TCTTCAGGAAATTCACACTCGGATCCTCCGATGGACCAGAAGCTGATTCTGCCGTGGGGCCAGGGCGGGC
CTCCCCTGCACGAGGAGGACGTGGGCTCCAGTTTCCTGGTGGACCCATTTCCCATCCTGGCCACCCGAAG
TGTCCGTGTTTCACCTTCCGGAGCCAGCGGCTGTGCGAGAAGCCCTCAGACAGGTGCCCGAAGGGGCTGG
GGAATGCGAGCTTGGTGTGCCCCCGGTGCAAGCCCTTTCCCTCGCAGACGCTACACAAGTCGTAGTCTGG
GCAGACGCTGCACTTGTAGCGGGTTCCTACCACAGGCCCATTGCAGCCATCGCAGATCACATTGGGGTGC
ACCATGTTGCGGGGCGCCTCCTGAGCACACGGTGGGCGGTGGTCCCGCCGGCACTCTTTTTTCTCTTTAA
TGTAGATTCGGAAGATGTCATCCTTCACGTAGGACATGGCCATTGTCAATTCCTCGTCACTGGAAAAGGC
AACCAAGTCCCCGTCCTCAGCGCGGTAGTGCGCCTGGAAGCCGCCAGGCCGCAGCGCGGGGAACAGGGCG
GCCACCCGGCTCAGCAGCCGCTCGCAGGGTCCCGGACCCGCCGCAGCCTCGGCTTCCGCCTCAGGCTCGG
GGCTGCAGCAGAAGCTGAAGCGGCGAATCTCGCGCGCCGCGTCCTCCTTGCCCAGAAGGTAGGCCGCCAC
GGTGAGCGACGCCATAATTCTTTACGAGGGTAGGAAGTGGTACGGAAAGTTGGTATAAGACAAAAGTGTT
GTGGAATTGAAGTTTACTCAAAAAATCAGCACTCTTTTATAGGCGCCCTGGTTTACATAAGCAAAGCTTA
TACGTTCTCTATCACTGATAGGGAGTAAACTGGATATACGTTCTCTATCACTGATAGGGAGTAAACTGTA
GATACGTTCTCTATCACTGATAGGGAGTAAACTGGTCATACGTTCTCTATCACTGATAGGGAGTAAACTC
CTTATACGTTCTCTATCACTGATAGGGAGTAAAGTCTGCATACGTTCTCTATCACTGATAGGGAGTAAAC
TCTTCATACGTTCTCTATCACTGATAGGGAGTAAACTCGAGGTGATAATTCCACGGGGTTGGGGTTGCGC
CTTTTCCAAGGCAGCCCTGGGTTTGCGCAGGGACGCGGCTGCTCTGGGCGTGGTTCCGGGAAACGCAGCG
GCGCCGACCCTGGGTCTCGCACATTCTTCACGTCCGTTCGCAGCGTCACCCGGATCTTCGCCGCTACCCT
TGTGGGCCCCCCGGCGACGCTTCCTGCTCCGCCCCTAAGTCGGGAAGGTTCCTTGCGGTTCGCGGCGTGC
CGGACGTGACAAACGGAAGCCGCACGTCTCACTAGTACCCTCGCAGACGGACAGCGCCAGGGAGCAATGG
CAGCGCGCCGACCGCGATGGGCTGTGGCCAATAGCGGCTGCTCAGCAGGGCGCGCCGAGAGCAGCGGCCG
GGAAGGGGCGGTGCGGGAGGCGGGGTGTGGGGCGGTAGTGTGGGCCCTGTTCCTGCCCGCGCGGTGTTCC
GCATTCTGCAAGCCTCCGGAGCGCACGTCGGCAGTCGGCTCCCTCGTTGACCGAATCACCGACCTCTCTC
CCCAGGGGGATCATCGAATTACCATGTCTAGACTGGACAAGAGCAAAGTCATAAACTCTGCTCTGGAATT
ACTCAATGGAGTCGGTATCGAAGGCCTGACGACAAGGAAACTCGCTCAAAAGCTGGGAGTTGAGCAGCCT
ACCCTGTACTGGCACGTGAAGAACAAGCGGGCCCTGCTCGATGCCCTGCCAATCGAGATGCTGGACAGGC
ATCATACCCACTCCTGCCCCCTGGAAGGCGAGTCATGGCAAGACTTTCTGCGGAACAACGCCAAGTCATA
CCGCTGTGCTCTCCTCTCACATCGCGACGGGGCTAAAGTGCATCTCGGCACCCGCCCAACAGAGAAACAG
TACGAAACCCTGGAAAATCAGCTCGCGTTCCTGTGTCAGCAAGGCTTCTCCCTGGAGAACGCACTGTACG
CTCTGTCCGCCGTGGGCCACTTTACACTGGGCTGCGTATTGGAGGAACAGGAGCATCAAGTAGCAAAAGA
GGAAAGAGAGACACCTACCACCGATTCTATGCCCCCACTTCTGAAACAAGCAATTGAGCTGTTCGACCGG
CAGGGAGCCGAACCTGCCTTCCTTTTCGGCCTGGAACTAATCATATGTGGCCTGGAGAAACAGCTAAAGT
GCGAAAGCGGCGGGCCGACCGACGCCCTTGACGATTTTGACTTAGACATGCTCCCAGCCGATGCCCTTGA
CGACTTTGACCTTGATATGCTGCCTGCTGACGCTCTTGACGATTTTGACCTTGACATGCTCCCCGGGTAA
CTAAGTAAGAATTGAATGTGTGTCAGTTAGGGTGTGGAAAGTCCCCAGGCTCCCCAGCAGGCAGAAGTAT
GCAAAGCATGCATCTCAATTAGTCAGCAACCAGGTGTGGAAAGTCCCCAGGCTCCCCAGCAGGCAGAAGT
ATGCAAAGCATGCATCTCAATTAGTCAGCAACCATAGTCCCGCCCCTAACTCCGCCCATCCCGCCCCTAA
CTCCGCCCAGTTCCGCCCATTCTCCGCCCCATGGCTGACTAATTTTTTTTATTTATGCAGAGGCCGAGGC
CGCCTCGGCCTCTGAGCTATTCCAGAAGTAGTGAGGAGGCTTTTTTGGAGGCCTAGGCTTTTGCAAAACG
CGACCATGACCGAGTACAAGCCCACGGTGCGCCTCGCCACCCGCGACGACGTCCCCCGGGCCGTACGCAC
CCTCGCCGCCGCGTTCGCCGACTACCCCGCCACGCGCCACACCGTCGACCCGGACCGCCACATCGAGCGG
GTCACCGAGCTGCAAGAACTCTTCCTCACGCGCGTCGGGCTCGACATCGGCAAGGTGTGGGTCGCGGACG
ACGGCGCCGCGGTGGCGGTCTGGACCACGCCGGAGAGCGTCGAAGCGGGGGCGGTGTTCGCCGAGATCGG
CCCGCGCATGGCCGAGTTGAGCGGTTCCCGGCTGGCCGCGCAGCAACAGATGGAAGGCCTCCTGGCGCCG
CACCGGCCCAAGGAGCCCGCGTGGTTCCTGGCCACCGTCGGCGTCTCGCCCGACCACCAGGGCAAGGGTC
TGGGCAGCGCCGTCGTGCTCCCCGGAGTGGAGGCGGCCGAGCGCGCCGGGGTGCCCGCCTTCCTGGAGAC
CTCCGCGCCCCGCAACCTCCCCTTCTACGAGCGGCTCGGCTTCACCGTCACCGCCGACGTCGAGGTGCCC
GAAGGACCGCGCACCTGGTGCATGACCCGCAAGCCCGGTGCCTGAACGCGTAATTCCTGTTAATCAACCT
CTGGATTACAAAATTTGTGAAAGATTGACTGATATTCTTAACTATGTTGCTCCTTTTACGCTGTGTGGAT
ATGCTGCTTTAATGCCTCTGTATCATGCTATTGCTTCCCGTACGGCTTTCGTTTTCTCCTCCTTGTATAA
ATCCTGGTTGCTGTCTCTTTATGAGGAGTTGTGGCCCGTTGTCCGTCAACGTGGCGTGGTGTGCTCTGTG
TTTGCTGACGCAACCCCCACTGGCTGGGGCATTGCCACCACCTGTCAACTCCTTTCTGGGACTTTCGCTT
TCCCCCTCCCTATCGCCACGGCAGAACTCATCGCCGCCTGCCTTGCCCGCTGCTGGACAGGGGCTAGGTT
GCTGGGCACTGATAATTCCGTGGTGTTGTCGGGGAAGCTGACGTCGAGATCTTCCTGCGGAGATATCAGT
GGTCCAGGCTCTAGTTTTGACTCAACAATATCACCAGCTGAAGCCTATAGAGTACGAGCCATAGATAAAA
TAAAAGATTTTATTTAGTCTCCAGAAAAAGGGGGGAATGAAAGACCCCACCTGTAGGTTTGGCAAGCTAG
CTTCTCGCTTCTGTTCGCGCGCTTCTGCTCCCAGACATCAACAAAAGAGCCCACAACCCCTCACTCGGGG
CGCCAGTCCTCCGATTGACTGAGTCGCCCGGGTACCCGTGTATCCAATAAACCCTCTTGCAGTTGCATCC
GACTTGTGGTCTCGCTGTTCCTTGGGAGGGTCTCCTCTGAGTGATTGACTACCCGTCAGCGGGGGTCTTT
CACGCGTATGCCGCATAGTTAAGCCACCGCGGTGGCGGTCTGGACCACGCCGGAGAGCGTCGAAGCGGGG
GCGGTGTTCGCCGAGATCGGCCCGCGCATGGCCGAGTTGAGCGGTTCCCGGCTGGCCGCGCAGCAACAGA
TGGAAGGCCTCCTGGCGCCGCACCGGCCCAAGGAGCCCGCGTGGTTCCTGGCCACCGTCGGCGTCTCGCC
CGACCACCAGGGCAAGGGTCTGGGCAGCGCCGTCGTGCTCCCCGGAGTGGAGGCGGCCGAGCGCGCCGGG
GTGCCCGCCTTCCTGGAGACCTCCGCGCCCCGCAACCTCCCCTTCTACGAGCGGCTCGGCTTCACCGTCA
CCGCCGACGTCGAGGTGCCCGAAGGACCGCGCACCTGGTGCATGACCCGCAAGCCCGGTGCCTGACGCCC
GCCCCACGACCCGCAGCGCCCGACCGAAAGGAGCGCACGACCCCATGGCTCCGACCGAAGCCACCCGGGG
CGGCCCCGCCGACCCCGCACCCGCCCCCGAGGCCCACCGACTCTAGAGGATCATAATCAGCCATACCACA
TTTGTAGAGGTTTTACTTGCTTTAAAAAACCTCCCACACCTCCCCCTGAACCTGAAACATAAAATGAATG
CAATTGTTGTTGTTAACTTGTTTATTGCAGCTTATAATGGTTACAAATAAAGCAATAGCATCACAAATTT
CACAAATAAAGCATTTTTTTCACTGCATTCTAGTTGTGGTTTGTCCAAACTCATCAATGTATCTTATCAT
GGCGCGTCGAATTAATTCACTGGCCGTCGTTTTACAACGTCGTGACTGGGAAAACCCTGGCGTTACCCAA
CTTAATCGCCTTGCAGCACATCCCCCTTTCGCCAGCTGGCGTAATAGCGAAGAGGCCCGCACCGATCGCC
CTTCCCAACAGTTGCGCAGCCTGAATGGCGAATGGCGCCTGATGCGGTATTTTCTCCTTACGCATCTGTG
CGGTATTTCACACCGCATATGGTGCACTCTCAGTACAATCTGCTCTGATGCCGCATAGTTAAGCCAGCCC
CGACACCCGCCAACACCCGCTGACGCGCCCTGACGGGCTTGTCTGCTCCCGGCATCCGCTTACAGACAAG
CTGTGACCGTCTCCGGGAGCTGCATGTGTCAGAGGTTTTCACCGTCATCACCGAAACGCGCGAGACGAAA
GGGCCTCGTGATACGCCTATTTTTATAGGTTAATGTCATGATAATAATGGTTTCTTAGACGTCAGGTGGC
ACTTTTCGGGGAAATGTGCGCGGAACCCCTATTTGTTTATTTTTCTAAATACATTCAAATATGTATCCGC
TCATGAGACAATAACCCTGATAAATGCTTCAATAATATTGAAAAAGGAAGAGTATGAGTATTCAACATTT
CCGTGTCGCCCTTATTCCCTTTTTTGCGGCATTTTGCCTTCCTGTTTTTGCTCACCCAGAAACGCTGGTG
AAAGTAAAAGATGCTGAAGATCAGTTGGGTGCACGAGTGGGTTACATCGAACTGGATCTCAACAGCGGTA
AGATCCTTGAGAGTTTTCGCCCCGAAGAACGTTTTCCAATGATGAGCACTTTTAAAGTTCTGCTATGTGG
CGCGGTATTATCCCGTATTGACGCCGGGCAAGAGCAACTCGGTCGCCGCATACACTATTCTCAGAATGAC
TTGGTTGAGTACTCACCAGTCACAGAAAAGCATCTTACGGATGGCATGACAGTAAGAGAATTATGCAGTG
CTGCCATAACCATGAGTGATAACACTGCGGCCAACTTACTTCTGACAACGATCGGAGGACCGAAGGAGCT
AACCGCTTTTTTGCACAACATGGGGGATCATGTAACTCGCCTTGATCGTTGGGAACCGGAGCTGAATGAA
GCCATACCAAACGACGAGCGTGACACCACGATGCCTGTAGCAATGGCAACAACGTTGCGCAAACTATTAA
CTGGCGAACTACTTACTCTAGCTTCCCGGCAACAATTAATAGACTGGATGGAGGCGGATAAAGTTGCAGG
ACCACTTCTGCGCTCGGCCCTTCCGGCTGGCTGGTTTATTGCTGATAAATCTGGAGCCGGTGAGCGTGGG
TCTCGCGGTATCATTGCAGCACTGGGGCCAGATGGTAAGCCCTCCCGTATCGTAGTTATCTACACGACGG
GGAGTCAGGCAACTATGGATGAACGAAATAGACAGATCGCTGAGATAGGTGCCTCACTGATTAAGCATTG
GTAACTGTCAGACCAAGTTTACTCATATATACTTTAGATTGATTTAAAACTTCATTTTTAATTTAAAAGG
ATCTAGGTGAAGATCCTTTTTGATAATCTCATGACCAAAATCCCTTAACGTGAGTTTTCGTTCCACTGAG
CGTCAGACCCCGTAGAAAAGATCAAAGGATCTTCTTGAGATCCTTTTTTTCTGCGCGTAATCTGCTGCTT
GCAAACAAAAAAACCACCGCTACCAGCGGTGGTTTGTTTGCCGGATCAAGAGCTACCAACTCTTTTTCCG
AAGGTAACTGGCTTCAGCAGAGCGCAGATACCAAATACTGTTCTTCTAGTGTAGCCGTAGTTAGGCCACC
ACTTCAAGAACTCTGTAGCACCGCCTACATACCTCGCTCTGCTAATCCTGTTACCAGTGGCTGCTGCCAG
TGGCGATAAGTCGTGTCTTACCGGGTTGGACTCAAGACGATAGTTACCGGATAAGGCGCAGCGGTCGGGC
TGAACGGGGGGTTCGTGCACACAGCCCAGCTTGGAGCGAACGACCTACACCGAACTGAGATACCTACAGC
GTGAGCTATGAGAAAGCGCCACGCTTCCCGAAGGGAGAAAGGCGGACAGGTATCCGGTAAGCGGCAGGGT
CGGAACAGGAGAGCGCACGAGGGAGCTTCCAGGGGGAAACGCCTGGTATCTTTATAGTCCTGTCGGGTTT
CGCCACCTCTGACTTGAGCGTCGATTTTTGTGATGCTCGTCAGGGGGGCGGAGCCTATGGAAAAACGCCA
GCAACGCGGCCTTTTTACGGTTCCTGGCCTTTTGCTGGCCTTTTGCTCACATGTTCTTTCCTGCGTTATC
CCCTGATTCTGTGGATAACCGTATTACCGCCTTTGAGTGAGCTGATACCGCTCGCCGCAGCCGAACGACC
GAGCGCAGCGAGTCAGTGAGCGAGGAAGCGGAAGAGCGCCCAATACGCAAACCGCCTCTCCCCGCGCGTT
GGCCGATTCATTAATGCAGCTGGCACGACAGGTTTCCCGACTGGAAAGCGGGCAGTGAGCGCAACGCAAT
TAATGTGAGTTAGCTCACTCATTAGGCACCCCAGGCTTTACACTTTATGCTTCCGGCTCGTATGTTGTGT
GGAATTGTGAGCGGATAACAATTTCACACAGGAAACAGCTATGACCATGATTACGCCAAGCTAGCTTTGC
TCTTAGGAGTT
