>Addgene plasmid #204549 | pRetroX-TetOne-Puro-p62 K7A/D69A | depositor partial sequence | sequence record 397100 | pRetroX-TetOne-Puro-p62 K7A/D69A sequence 1323 bps
ATGGCGTCGCTCACCGTGGCGGCCTACCTTCTGGGCAAGGAGGACGCGGCGCGCGAGATTCGCCGCTTCA
GCTTCTGCTGCAGCCCCGAGCCTGAGGCGGAAGCCGAGGCTGCGGCGGGTCCGGGACCCTGCGAGCGGCT
GCTGAGCCGGGTGGCCGCCCTGTTCCCCGCGCTGCGGCCTGGCGGCTTCCAGGCGCACTACCGCGCTGAG
GACGGGGACTTGGTTGCCTTTTCCAGTGACGAGGAATTGACAATGGCCATGTCCTACGTGAAGGATGACA
TCTTCCGAATCTACATTAAAGAGAAAAAAGAGTGCCGGCGGGACCACCGCCCACCGTGTGCTCAGGAGGC
GCCCCGCAACATGGTGCACCCCAATGTGATCTGCGATGGCTGCAATGGGCCTGTGGTAGGAACCCGCTAC
AAGTGCAGCGTCTGCCCAGACTACGACTTGTGTAGCGTCTGCGAGGGAAAGGGCTTGCACCGGGGGCACA
CCAAGCTCGCATTCCCCAGCCCCTTCGGGCACCTGTCTGAGGGCTTCTCGCACAGCCGCTGGCTCCGGAA
GGTGAAACACGGACACTTCGGGTGGCCAGGATGGGAAATGGGTCCACCAGGAAACTGGAGCCCACGTCCT
CCTCGTGCAGGGGAGGCCCGCCCTGGCCCCACGGCAGAATCAGCTTCTGGTCCATCGGAGGATCCGAGTG
TGAATTTCCTGAAGAACGTTGGGGAGAGTGTGGCAGCTGCCCTTAGCCCTCTGGGCATTGAAGTTGATAT
CGATGTGGAGCACGGAGGGAAAAGAAGCCGCCTGACCCCCGTCTCTCCAGAGAGTTCCAGCACAGAGGAG
AAGAGCAGCTCACAGCCAAGCAGCTGCTGCTCTGATCCCAGCAAGCCGGGTGGGAATGTTGAGGGCGCCA
CGCAGTCTCTGGCGGAGCAGATGAGAAAGATCGCCTTGGAGTCCGAGGGGCGCCCTGAGGAACAAATGGA
ATCAGACAATTGCTCAGGAGGAGATGATGACTGGACCCATCTGTCTTCAAAAGAAGTGGACCCGTCTACA
GGTGAACTCCAGTCCCTACAGATGCCAGAATCCGAAGGGCCAAGCTCTCTGGACCCCTCCCAGGAGGGAC
CCACAGGGCTGAAGGAAGCTGCCTTGTACCCACATCTCCCGCCAGAGGCTGACCCGCGGCTGATTGAGTC
CCTCTCCCAGATGCTGTCCATGGGCTTCTCTGATGAAGGCGGCTGGCTCACCAGGCTCCTGCAGACCAAG
AACTATGACATCGGAGCGGCTCTGGACACCATCCAGTATTCAAAGCATCCCCCGCCGTTGTGA
